Addgene plasmid #225451: pcDNA3puro-EGFP-FXR1-C (379-621)
Purpose: Express mEGFP-fusion protein of FXR1 isoform a (FXR1 fragment (379-621))
Depositing lab: Christine Mayr. Depositing organization: Memorial Sloan-Kettering Cancer Center. Publication: The FXR1 network acts as signaling scaffold for actomyosin remodeling. Chen X, Fansler MM, Janjoš U, Ule J, Mayr C. Cell. 5 August 2024. doi: 10.1016/j.cell.2024.07.015. PubMed 37961296.
Backbone
  Vector backbone: pcDNA3-puro
  Backbone manufacturer: Mayr Lab
  Vector type: Mammalian Expression
Growth in bacteria
  Bacterial resistance: Ampicillin, 100 μg/mL
  Growth temperature: 37°C
  Growth strain: DH5alpha
  Copy number: High Copy
Gene/Insert
  Gene/Insert name: FXR1 isoform a
  Species: H. sapiens (human)
  Mutation: C terminal fragment (379-621)
  Entrez Gene: FXR1 (a.k.a. CMYP9A, CMYP9B, FXR1P, MYOPMIL, MYORIBF)
  Promoter: CMV
  Tag / fusion protein: mEGFP (N terminal on insert)
  Cloning method: Restriction Enzyme; 5′ cloning site unknown (unknown if destroyed)
Terms and licenses: Academic/Nonprofit Terms; Industry Terms: Not Available to Industry
Depositor comments: Please visit https://doi.org/10.1101/2023.11.05.565677 for bioRxiv preprint.
How to cite: pcDNA3puro-EGFP-FXR1-C (379-621) was a gift from Christine Mayr (Addgene plasmid # 225451 ; http://n2t.net/addgene:225451 ; RRID:Addgene_225451)
