[The description below was written by a language model from this plasmid's Addgene catalogue record and pLannotate feature annotations shown in this document.]
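Description:
pcDNA3puro-EGFP-FXR1-C (379-621) is a mammalian expression plasmid of about 6.5 kb built on a pcDNA3-puro backbone. It produces a green fluorescent fusion of the C-terminal portion of human FXR1 isoform a. In bacteria it is maintained at high copy through a ColE1/pUC-type origin and selected with ampicillin via the β-lactamase gene and its native promoter. An f1 origin is also present, along with small remnants of cloning history: lac promoter/operator elements, short lacI, bom and ble fragments, and a short match to an HIV-1 LTR next to the CMV promoter. These fragments are not described as having any function.

The expression cassette is driven by the human CMV immediate-early enhancer and promoter, followed by a T7 promoter. The open reading frame places monomeric EGFP (annotated simply as EGFP in the feature table) at the N terminus, fused in frame to FXR1 residues 379–621. Transcripts are terminated by the bovine growth hormone polyadenylation signal. A separate cassette uses the SV40 enhancer/early promoter to express puromycin N-acetyltransferase, ending in an SV40 poly(A) signal, so transfected mammalian cells can be selected with puromycin. The record does not state the restriction sites used for cloning.

FXR1 is an RNA-binding protein, and this plasmid expresses only its C-terminal fragment rather than the full-length protein. The associated publication examines the FXR1 network as a signaling scaffold for actomyosin remodeling. A tagged fragment of this kind is suited to visualising its localisation in live or fixed cells and to asking what this region contributes to FXR1 behaviour, although the record does not spell out specific experiments.
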