Features (pLannotate 1.2.2; 21 found; start..end, strand, type, name):
    593..1181    +  rep_origin     ori: high-copy-number ColE1/pMB1/pBR322/pUC origin of replication
   1364..1456    +  CDS            lacI (fragment): lac repressor; lacI; The lac repressor binds to the lac operator to inhibit transcription in E. coli. This inhibition can be relieved by adding lactose or isopropyl-β-D-thiogalactopyranoside (IPTG).
   1469..1490    +  protein_bind   CAP binding site: CAP binding activates transcription in the presence of cAMP. E. coli catabolite activator protein
   1505..1535    +  promoter       lac promoter: promoter for the E. coli lac operon
   1543..1559    +  protein_bind   lac operator: The lac repressor binds to the lac operator to inhibit transcription in E. coli. This inhibition can be relieved by adding lactose or isopropyl-β-D-thiogalactopyranoside (IPTG). lac repressor encoded by lacI
   1632..1753    -  polyA_signal   SV40 poly(A) signal: SV40 polyadenylation signal
   1748..1906    -  CDS            ble (fragment): BLE_KLEPN - Experimental evidence at protein level: Swiss-Prot protein existence level 1. Binding protein with a strong affinity to the bleomycin family of antibiotics. Binds to CL990; an antimitotic-antibiotic compound. From Klebsiella pneumoniae.
   1927..2526    -  CDS            PuroR: puromycin N-acetyltransferase; pac from Streptomyces alboniger; confers resistance to puromycin
   2539..2868    -  promoter       SV40 promoter: SV40 enhancer and early promoter
   2882..3310    -  rep_origin     f1 ori (sequence partly withheld): f1 bacteriophage origin of replication; arrow indicates direction of (+) strand synthesis
   3331..3352    -  promoter       SV40 promoter (fragment): SV40 enhancer and early promoter
   3356..3580    -  polyA_signal   bGH poly(A) signal: bovine growth hormone polyadenylation signal
   3638..4378    -  CDS            FXR1 (fragment): FXR1_HUMAN - Experimental evidence at protein level: Swiss-Prot protein existence level 1. RNA-binding protein required for embryonic and postnatal development of muscle tissue (PubMed:30770808). May regulate intracellular transport and local translation of certain mRNAs (By similarity). From Homo sapiens (Human).
   4355..5071    -  CDS            EGFP: EGFP is a basic (constitutively fluorescent) green fluorescent protein published in 1996, derived from Aequorea victoria. It is reported to be a rapidly-maturing weak dimer with moderate acid sensitivity.
   5095..5113    -  promoter       T7 promoter: promoter for bacteriophage T7 RNA polymerase
   5129..5162    -  LTR            5' LTR (truncated) (fragment): truncated 5' long terminal repeat (LTR) from HIV-1
   5158..5361    -  promoter       CMV promoter: human cytomegalovirus (CMV) immediate early promoter
   5362..5741    -  enhancer       CMV enhancer: human cytomegalovirus immediate early enhancer
   5896..5948    +  misc_feature   bom (fragment): basis of mobility region from pBR322
   6007..6111    +  promoter       AmpR promoter: bla
   6112..422     +  CDS            AmpR (across the origin): β-lactamase; bla; confers resistance to ampicillin, carbenicillin, and related antibiotics
>Addgene plasmid #225451 | pcDNA3puro-EGFP-FXR1-C (379-621) | addgene full sequence | sequence record 453527 | Addgene NGS Result
CCGCTTTTTTGCACAACATGGGGGATCATGTAACTCGCCTTGATCGTTGGGAACCGGAGCTGAATGAAGC
CATACCAAACGACGAGCGTGACACCACGATGCCTGTAGCAATGGCAACAACGTTGCGCAAACTATTAACT
GGCGAACTACTTACTCTAGCTTCCCGGCAACAATTAATAGACTGGATGGAGGCGGATAAAGTTGCAGGAC
CACTTCTGCGCTCGGCCCTTCCGGCTGGCTGGTTTATTGCTGATAAATCTGGAGCCGGTGAGCGTGGGTC
TCGCGGTATCATTGCAGCACTGGGGCCAGATGGTAAGCCCTCCCGTATCGTAGTTATCTACACGACGGGG
AGTCAGGCAACTATGGATGAACGAAATAGACAGATCGCTGAGATAGGTGCCTCACTGATTAAGCATTGGT
AACTGTCAGACCAAGTTTACTCATATATACTTTAGATTGATTTAAAACTTCATTTTTAATTTAAAAGGAT
CTAGGTGAAGATCCTTTTTGATAATCTCATGACCAAAATCCCTTAACGTGAGTTTTCGTTCCACTGAGCG
TCAGACCCCGTAGAAAAGATCAAAGGATCTTCTTGAGATCCTTTTTTTCTGCGCGTAATCTGCTGCTTGC
AAACAAAAAAACCACCGCTACCAGCGGTGGTTTGTTTGCCGGATCAAGAGCTACCAACTCTTTTTCCGAA
GGTAACTGGCTTCAGCAGAGCGCAGATACCAAATACTGTTCTTCTAGTGTAGCCGTAGTTAGGCCACCAC
TTCAAGAACTCTGTAGCACCGCCTACATACCTCGCTCTGCTAATCCTGTTACCAGTGGCTGCTGCCAGTG
GCGATAAGTCGTGTCTTACCGGGTTGGACTCAAGACGATAGTTACCGGATAAGGCGCAGCGGTCGGGCTG
AACGGGGGGTTCGTGCACACAGCCCAGCTTGGAGCGAACGACCTACACCGAACTGAGATACCTACAGCGT
GAGCTATGAGAAAGCGCCACGCTTCCCGAAGGGAGAAAGGCGGACAGGTATCCGGTAAGCGGCAGGGTCG
GAACAGGAGAGCGCACGAGGGAGCTTCCAGGGGGAAACGCCTGGTATCTTTATAGTCCTGTCGGGTTTCG
CCACCTCTGACTTGAGCGTCGATTTTTGTGATGCTCGTCAGGGGGGCGGAGCCTATGGAAAAACGCCAGC
AACGCGGCCTTTTTACGGTTCCTGGCCTTTTGCTGGCCTTTTGCTCACATGTTCTTTCCTGCGTTATCCC
CTGATTCTGTGGATAACCGTATTACCGCCTTTGAGTGAGCTGATACCGCTCGCCGCAGCCGAACGACCGA
GCGCAGCGAGTCAGTGAGCGAGGAAGCGGAAGAGCGCCCAATACGCAAACCGCCTCTCCCCGCGCGTTGG
CCGATTCATTAATGCAGCTGGCACGACAGGTTTCCCGACTGGAAAGCGGGCAGTGAGCGCAACGCAATTA
ATGTGAGTTAGCTCACTCATTAGGCACCCCAGGCTTTACACTTTATGCTTCCGGCTCGTATGTTGTGTGG
AATTGTGAGCGGATAACAATTTCACACAGGAAACAGCTATGACCATGATTACGCCAAGCTCTAGCTAGAG
GTCGACGGTATACAGACATGATAAGATACATTGATGAGTTTGGACAAACCACAACTAGAATGCAGTGAAA
AAAATGCTTTATTTGTGAAATTTGTGATGCTATTGCTTTATTTGTAACCATTATAAGCTGCAATAAACAA
GTTGGGGTGGGCGAAGAACTCCAGCATGAGATCCCCGCGCTGGAGGATCATCCAGCCGGCGTCCCGGAAA
ACGATTCCGAAGCCCAACCTTTCATAGAAGGCGGCGGTGGAATCGAAATCTCGTGATGGCAGGTTGGGCG
TCGCTTGGTCGGTCATTTCGAACCCCAGAGTCCCGCTCAGGCACCGGGCTTGCGGGTCATGCACCAGGTG
CGCGGTCCTTCGGGCACCTCGACGTCGGCGGTGACGGTGAAGCCGAGCCGCTCGTAGAAGGGGAGGTTGC
GGGGCGCGGAGGTCTCCAGGAAGGCGGGCACCCCGGCGCGCTCGGCCGCCTCCACTCCGGGGAGCACGAC
GGCGCTGCCCAGACCCTTGCCCTGGTGGTCGGGCGAGACGCCGACGGTGGCCAGGAACCACGCGGGCTCC
TTGGGCCGGTGCGGCGCCAGGAGGCCTTCCATCTGTTGCTGCGCGGCCAGCCGGGAACCGCTCAACTCGG
CCATGCGCGGGCCGATCTCGGCGAACACCGCCCCCGCTTCGACGCTCTCCGGCGTGGTCCAGACCGCCAC
CGCGGCGCCGTCGTCCGCGACCCACACCTTGCCGATGTCGAGCCCGACGCGCGTGAGGAAGAGTTCTTGC
AGCTCGGTGACCCGCTCGATGTGGCGGTCCGGATCGACGGTGTGGCGCGTGGCGGGGTAGTCGGCGAACG
CGGCGGCGAGGGTGCGTACGGCCCTGGGGACGTCGTCGCGGGTGGCGAGGCGCACCGTGGGCTTGTACTC
GGTCATGGTTGGGAGCTTTTTGCAAAAGCCTAGGCCTCCAAAAAAGCCTCCTCACTACTTCTGGAATAGC
TCAGAGGCAGAGGCGGCCTCGGCCTCTGCATAAATAAAAAAAATTAGTCAGCCATGGGGCGGAGAATGGG
CGGAACTGGGCGGAGTTAGGGGCGGGATGGGCGGAGTTAGGGGCGGGACTATGGTTGCTGACTAATTGAG
ATGCATGCTTTGCATACTTCTGCCTGCTGGGGAGCCTGGGGACTTTCCACACCTGGTTGCTGACTAATTG
AGATGCATGCTTTGCATACTTCTGCCTGCTGGGGAGCCTGGGGACTTTCCACACCCTAACTGACACACAT
TCCACAGAATTAATTCGCGTTAAATTTTTGTTAAATCAGCTCATTTTTTAACCAATAGGCCGAAATCGGC
AAAATCCCTTATAAATCAAAAGAATAGACCGAGATAGGGT
[37 nt withheld, positions 2981-3017]
AAAGAACGTGGACTCCAACGTCAAAGG
[49 nt withheld, positions 3045-3093]
T
[91 nt withheld, positions 3095-3185]
G
[124 nt withheld, positions 3187-3310]
GGGGATACCCCCTAGAGCCCCAGCTGGTTCTTTCCGCCTCAGAAGCCATAGAGCCCACCGCATCCCCAGC
ATGCCTGCTATTGTCTTCCCAATCCTCCCCCTTGCTGTCCTGCCCCACCCCACCCCCCAGAATAGAATGA
CACCTACTCAGACAATGCGATGCAATTTCCTCATTTTATTAGGAAAGGACAGTGGGAGTGGCACCTTCCA
GGGTCAAGGAAGGCACGGGGGAGGGGCAAACAACAGATGGCTGGCAACTAGAAGGCACAGTCGAGGCTGA
TCAGCGGGTTTAAACGGGCCCTCTAGACTCGAGTTATGAAACACCATCAGGACTGCTGCTTCTTGAGTGT
TTTCTTCTTTTAAGGTATTAATCTTTTCTTCTCCTGGAGTACGCTGTAGCTTAGAAATGTCATCGCCAGA
AGCACTAGTTGGGCCGTTTATTGCCTTTTCTGAAGGACCATGCTCTTCAATCACATCTTTTGCCATTTCT
TTCTTGTTTTTAGCCAAAGTTTCCCTTGGGAGGTTTCTTTGTCTGCTCTGAGACTCAGCTCTAGAAATAT
AATCTGCAACTGTGACTAGCCCATTTTCATTAACTGAAGCTGTATCAGATTCAGTCATTCCATCCATCAG
AACAGCATCTTCATCAGTCCTTCGTCTACGAGACCGCCTACGACGGTTAGTACTGTGATGAGATTCGCTG
GCATCAGTGTCTGCAGTCTGATCTGATTCTGTATTATCAAGTAAGCTGTATGGATTGCTGTCTGGATCTT
TGAGCACAGAACTGATGGAGGATTTGCCACCACGTGGTCCACCACGACCTCGACCCCCTGAAACACTTCT
GCCTCTTCCTCCTGGGCGTCTCCTGCTGTCACGCTGATGTCGGCTGTCTCGATCATCTTCTCCTGCCAAT
GACCAATCACTCAGCTCGTCTTTACGCTCAGATTCCGTTTCAGAGGGGTTAGACAGCTCAGAATTTGTAC
CATAACCGGAGGTGTAATTAGGTCCCCGACGACCTCTGCCTCTTCCGCTATAAGACCTAGAACCCTTGTA
CAGCTCGTCCATGCCGAGAGTGATCCCGGCGGCGGTCACGAACTCCAGCAGGACCATGTGATCGCGCTTC
TCGTTGGGGTCTTTGCTCAGGGCGGACTGGGTGCTCAGGTAGTGGTTGTCGGGCAGCAGCACGGGGCCGT
CGCCGATGGGGGTGTTCTGCTGGTAGTGGTCGGCGAGCTGCACGCTGCCGTCCTCGATGTTGTGGCGGAT
CTTGAAGTTCGCCTTGATGCCGTTCTTCTGCTTGTCGGCCATGATATAGACGTTGTGGCTGTTGTAGTTG
TACTCCAGCTTGTGCCCCAGGATGTTGCCGTCCTCCTTGAAGTCGATGCCCTTCAGCTCGATGCGGTTCA
CCAGGGTGTCGCCCTCGAACTTCACCTCGGCGCGGGTCTTGTAGTTGCCGTCGTCCTTGAAGAAGATGGT
GCGCTCCTGGACGTAGCCTTCGGGCATGGCGGACTTGAAGAAGTCGTGCTGCTTCATGTGGTCGGGGTAG
CGGCTGAAGCACTGCACGCCGTAGGTCAGGGTGGTCACGAGGGTGGGCCAGGGCACGGGCAGCTTGCCGG
TGGTGCAGATGAACTTCAGGGTCAGCTTGCCGTAGGTGGCATCGCCCTCGCCCTCGCCAGACACGCTGAA
CTTGTGGCCGTTTACGTCGCCGTCCAGCTCGACCAGGATGGGCACCACCCCGGTGAACAGCTCCTCGCCC
TTGCTCACCATGGTTGCTAGCCAGCTTGGGTCTCCCTATAGTGAGTCGTATTAATTTCGATAAGCCAGTA
AGCAGTGGGTTCTCTAGTTAGCCAGAGAGCTCTGCTTATATAGACCTCCCACCGTACACGCCTACCGCCC
ATTTGCGTCAATGGGGCGGAGTTGTTACGACATTTTGGAAAGTCCCGTTGATTTTGGTGCCAAAACAAAC
TCCCATTGACGTCAATGGGGTGGAGACTTGGAAATCCCCGTGAGTCAAACCGCTATCCACGCCCATTGAT
GTACTGCCAAAACCGCATCACCATGGTAATAGCGATGACTAATACGTAGATGTACTGCCAAGTAGGAAAG
TCCCATAAGGTCATGTACTGGGCATAATGCCAGGCGGGCCATTTACCGTCATTGACGTCAATAGGGGGCG
TACTTGGCATATGATACACTTGATGTACTGCCAAGTGGGCAGTTTACCGTAAATACTCCACCCATTGACG
TCAATGGAAAGTCCCTATTGGCGTTACTATGGGAACATACGTCATTATTGACGTCAATGGGCGGGGGTCG
TTGGGCGGTCAGCCAGGCGGGCCATTTACCGTAAGTTATGTAACGCGGAACTCCATATATGGGCTATGAA
CTAATGACCCCGTAATTGATTACTATTAATAACTAGTCAATAATCAATGTCAACGCGTATATCTGGCCCG
TACATCGCGAAGCAGCGCAAAACGCCTAACCCTAAGCAGATTCTTCATGCAATTGTCGGTCAAGCCTTGC
CTTGTTGTAGCTTAAATTTTGCTCGCGCACTACTCAGCGACCTCCAACACACAAGCAGGGAGCAGATACT
GGCTTAACTATGCGGCATCAGAGCAGATTGTACTGAGAGTGCACCATAGGGGATCGGGAGATCTCCCGAT
CCGTCGACGTCAGGTGGCACTTTTCGGGGAAATGTGCGCGGAACCCCTATTTGTTTATTTTTCTAAATAC
ATTCAAATATGTATCCGCTCATGAGACAATAACCCTGATAAATGCTTCAATAATATTGAAAAAGGAAGAG
TATGAGTATTCAACATTTCCGTGTCGCCCTTATTCCCTTTTTTGCGGCATTTTGCCTTCCTGTTTTTGCT
CACCCAGAAACGCTGGTGAAAGTAAAAGATGCTGAAGATCAGTTGGGTGCACGAGTGGGTTACATCGAAC
TGGATCTCAACAGCGGTAAGATCCTTGAGAGTTTTCGCCCCGAAGAACGTTTTCCAATGATGAGCACTTT
TAAAGTTCTGCTATGTGGCGCGGTATTATCCCGTATTGACGCCGGGCAAGAGCAACTCGGTCGCCGCATA
CACTATTCTCAGAATGACTTGGTTGAGTACTCACCAGTCACAGAAAAGCATCTTACGGATGGCATGACAG
TAAGAGAATTATGCAGTGCTGCCATAACCATGAGTGATAACACTGCGGCCAACTTACTTCTGACAACGAT
CGGAGGACCGAAGGAGCTAA
